Addgene plasmid #41738: pCS2 Notch1 LNG-6MT
Depositing lab: Raphael Kopan & Jeffrey Nye. Depositing organization: Northwestern University. Publication: Signal transduction by activated mNotch: importance of proteolytic processing and its regulation by the extracellular domain. Kopan R, Schroeter EH, Weintraub H, Nye JS. Proc Natl Acad Sci U S A. 1996 Feb 20;93(4):1683-8. 10.1073/pnas.93.4.1683 PubMed 8643690.
Backbone
  Vector backbone: pCS2+MT
  Backbone size w/o insert (bp): 4352
  Vector type: Mammalian Expression
Growth in bacteria
  Bacterial resistance: Ampicillin, 100 μg/mL
  Growth temperature: 37°C
  Growth strain: DH5alpha
  Copy number: High Copy
Gene/Insert
  Gene/Insert name: Notch-1 Lin-Notch-glp (LNG) repeat-containing construct (alt names: Notch1; N1 Lin-Notch-glp (LNG) repeat-containing construct; N1)
  Species: M. musculus (mouse)
  Mutation: Contains murine Notch-1 leader peptide (aa 1-23) and then protein from the extracellular lin-Notch-glp (LNG) repeats to residue 2184 (aa 1448-2184)
  GenBank ID: AAM28905.1 AF508809_1
  Entrez Gene: Notch1 (a.k.a. 9930111A19Rik, Mis6, N1, Tan1, lin-12)
  Tag / fusion protein: 6xMyc (C terminal on insert)
  Cloning method: Unknown
  Sequencing primers: 5′ Sp6; 3′ EBV-rev
Resource information
  A portion of this plasmid was derived from a plasmid made by: Full length Notch-1 cDNA from Jeffrey S. Nye (Northwestern University School of Medicine, Chicago, IL)
Terms and licenses: Academic/Nonprofit Terms; Industry Terms: Not Available to Industry
Depositor comments: Alternate plasmid name: pCS2 NLNR-6MT All Notch1 constructs deposited here were cloned into the pCS2+MT vector (Rupp et al., 1994; Turner and Weintraub, 1994) and have the C-terminal 348 residues (aa 2185 to C terminus) of Notch replaced with a hexameric myc tag to facilitate biochemical analysis.
How to cite: pCS2 Notch1 LNG-6MT was a gift from Raphael Kopan & Jeffrey Nye (Addgene plasmid # 41738 ; http://n2t.net/addgene:41738 ; RRID:Addgene_41738)
