[The description below was written by a language model from this plasmid's Addgene catalogue record.]
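Description:
pCS2 Notch1 LNG-6MT (also recorded as pCS2 NLNR-6MT) is a mammalian expression plasmid built on the pCS2+MT backbone, a vector that supplies a hexameric Myc epitope tag for fusion to the inserted coding sequence. It is maintained in E. coli as a high-copy plasmid under ampicillin selection. The record does not list the promoter or other regulatory elements and no feature table is provided. The listed Sp6 sequencing primer at the 5′ end indicates an SP6 site upstream of the insert, as is usual for the pCS2 series.

The insert is a truncated form of mouse Notch1. It joins the native leader peptide (residues 1–23) directly to a segment that begins at the extracellular lin-Notch-glp (LNG) repeats and runs to residue 2184 (residues 1448–2184). The leader peptide allows the protein to enter the secretory pathway. The large N-terminal extracellular region between the leader and the LNG repeats is removed, while the LNG repeats and the downstream sequence up to residue 2184 are retained. As in the other Notch1 constructs of this deposited series, the C-terminal 348 residues of Notch1 are replaced by the 6xMyc tag, which the depositors included to facilitate biochemical analysis, for example detecting the protein and its fragments with anti-Myc antibodies.

The construct comes from a study of signalling by activated mouse Notch. That work examined the importance of proteolytic processing and how the extracellular domain regulates it. Within such a deletion series, this construct can be compared with other truncations to test how the LNG repeats affect Notch1 cleavage and activity in transfected cells.
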