>Addgene plasmid #41738 | pCS2 Notch1 LNG-6MT | addgene partial sequence | sequence record 57112 | EBV-rev 5'-GTGGTTTGTCCAAACTCATC-3'
GTCTGGATCTACGTAATACGACTCACTATAGTTCTAGAACTAGTGGATCCCCCGGGCTGCAGGAATTCAA
GTCCTCTTCAGAAATGAGCTTTTGCTCCATGGTGAGGTCGCCCAAGCTCTCCATTTCATTCAAGTCCTCT
TCAGAAATGAGCTTTTGCTCCATTTCATTCAAGTCCTCTTCAGAAATGAGCTTTTGCTCCATTTCATTCA
AGTCCTCTTCAGAAATGAGCTTTTGCTCCATTTCATTCAAGTCCTCTTCAGAAATGAGCTTTTGCTCCAT
TTCATTCAAGTCCTCTTCAGAAATGAGCTTTTGCTCCATAGCTTTAAATCGATACCGTCGACCTCGATGA
CGCGTCATCGAGCTGTCCAACAGGCAGCCCTTGCCATCCTGGGACTTCTTCCTCCGTGCCTTGAGGTCCT
TAGCTTCCTTGCTACCACAAGCCAGCCCTTTGGTGCTGGGCTTGCGGGCCTTCTTGCCCTGTGTGGCAGA
CTTGAGATTGCCCAGGTAGCCATTGGGCGAGCAGAGTGTGGGAGACAGAGTGGGTGTGCCACCCAGGGCA
GTGCCATGCAGCTGTGGGCTGCGCACCAGGTTGTACTCATCCAAAAGCCGCACGATATCGTGGTGCATAC
GCTCCTGTGCGATGTCCCGCGGCAATCGGTCCATGTGATCCGTGATGTCCCGGTTGGCAAAGTGGTCCAG
CAACACTTTGGCAGTCTCATAGCTGCCCTCACGGGCGGCCAGGAACAGGGGAGTCTCCTCCTTGTTGTTC
TGCATGTCCTTGTTGGCTCCGTTCTTCAGGAGCACAACAGCAGCATCCACATTGTTCACCGCGGCCGCCC
AATGCAAAGCCGACTTGCCTAGGTCATCCACGGCATTGACGTCAGCATGTGAGTTGATGAGGTCCTCCAG
CATGCC
