>Addgene plasmid #41738 | pCS2 Notch1 LNG-6MT | addgene partial sequence | sequence record 57117 | Sp6 5'-ATTTAGGTGACACTATAG-3'
TGCAGGATCCACTAGTAACGGCCGCCAGTGTGCTGGAATTCCGGGTGGGCGGCGCTGGGCTCCGGTGGTG
TGCGTCAACGTCCGATCCCCGCCGGCCACCCCAAGAGGCCGCCGCCCGGGCTGCGGGCAGCTGGCGAGCA
GGCATGCCACGGCTCCTGACGCCCTTGCTCTGCCTAACGCTGCTGCCCGCGCTCGCCGCAAGAGGCTTGA
GAATCGAATTCAAGGCCTGTGAGCTGCCTGAGTGCCAGGTGGATGCAGGCAATAAGGTCTGCAACCTGCA
GTGTAATAATCACGCATGTGGCTGGGATGGTGGCGACTGCTCCCTCAACTTCAATGACCCCTGGAAGAAC
TGCACGCAGTCTCTACAGTGCTGGAAGTATTTTAGCGACGGCCACTGTGACAGCCAGTGCAACTCGGCCG
GCTGCCTCTTTGATGGCTTCGACTGCCAGCTCACCGAGGGACAGTGCAACCCCCTGTATGACCAGTACTG
CAAGGACCACTTCAGTGATGGCCACTGCGACCAGGGCTGTAACAGTGCCGAATGTGAGTGGGATGGCCTA
GACTGTGCTGAGCATGTACCCGAGCGGCTGGCAGCCGGCACCCTGGTGCTGGTGGTGCTGCTTCCACCCG
ACCAGCTACGGAACAACTCCTTCCACTTTCTGCGGGAGCTCAGCCACGTGCTGCACACCAACGTGGTCTT
CAAGCGTGATGCGCAAGGCCAGCAGATGATCTTCCCGTACTATGGCCACGAGGAAGAGCTGCGCAAGCAC
CCAATCAAGCGCTCTACAGTGGGTTGGGCCACCTCTTCACTGCTTCCTGGTACCAGTGGTGGGCGCCAGC
GCAGGGAGCTGGACCCCATGGACATCCGTGG
